Addgene plasmid #142434: TFORF2327
Purpose: Lentiviral vector for overexpressing transcription factor ORFs with unique 24-bp barcodes. Barcodes facilitate identification of transcription factors in pooled screens.
Depositing lab: Feng Zhang. Depositing organization: Broad Institute. Publication: A transcription factor atlas of directed differentiation. Joung J, Ma S, Tay T, Geiger-Schuller KR, Kirchgatterer PC, Verdine VK, Guo B, Arias-Garcia MA, Allen WE, Singh A, Kuksenko O, Abudayyeh OO, Gootenberg JS, Fu Z, Macrae RK, Buenrostro JD, Regev A, Zhang F. Cell. 2023 Jan 5;186(1):209-229.e26. doi: 10.1016/j.cell.2022.11.026. PubMed 36608654.
Backbone
  Vector backbone: pLX_TRC317
  Backbone manufacturer: Broad Institute Genetic Perturbation Platform
  Backbone size w/o insert (bp): 8264
  Vector type: Mammalian Expression, Lentiviral
  Selectable markers: Puromycin
Growth in bacteria
  Bacterial resistance: Ampicillin, 100 μg/mL
  Growth temperature: 37°C
  Growth strain: NEB Stable
  Copy number: High Copy
Gene/Insert
  Gene/Insert name: CIZ1
  Species: H. sapiens (human)
  Insert size (bp): 2495
  Entrez Gene: CIZ1 (a.k.a. RP11-395P17.7, LSFR1, NP94, ZNF356)
  Promoter: EF1a
  Cloning method: Unknown
  Sequencing primers: 5′ GGGTGGAGACTGAAGTTAGGCCAG; 3′ CACATAGCGTAAAAGGAGCAACATAG
Terms and licenses: Academic/Nonprofit Terms; Industry Terms: Not Available to Industry
Depositor comments: NM_001257976,ENST00000629610 . The transcription factor ORF portion of this plasmid was synthesized by Genewiz. Please test multiple small colonies in case of plasmid recombination. To make this collection available in a timely manner, a portion of this collection was not fully sequenced by Addgene. If an Addgene verified full plasmid sequence is not available, please contact us prior to placing an order to request the full sequence.
How to cite: TFORF2327 was a gift from Feng Zhang (Addgene plasmid # 142434 ; http://n2t.net/addgene:142434 ; RRID:Addgene_142434)
