[The description below was written by a language model from this plasmid's Addgene catalogue record and pLannotate feature annotations shown in this document.]
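Description:
TFORF2327 is a third-generation-style, self-inactivating lentiviral expression plasmid built on the pLX_TRC317 backbone. It belongs to a barcoded library of human transcription factor open reading frames and carries the human CIZ1 ORF, which was made by gene synthesis. In bacteria it is maintained through a high-copy ColE1/pUC-type origin with ampicillin resistance (β-lactamase). An f1 origin and remnants of a lac/lacZα cloning region with flanking T3 and T7 promoters are also present in the backbone. The depositor cautions that recombination can occur during propagation, which is common for plasmids with repeated LTR sequences.

The viral genome is transcribed from an RSV promoter fused to a truncated HIV-1 5' LTR, so transcription does not depend on Tat. This is followed by the Ψ packaging signal with a gag fragment, the Rev response element for nuclear export of the unspliced genomic RNA, and a cPPT/CTS. An SV40 early promoter/origin drives puromycin N-acetyltransferase, allowing selection of transduced mammalian cells. Downstream, the EF-1α promoter constitutively expresses CIZ1. A WPRE follows to enhance transcript stability and expression, and the ΔU3 3' LTR inactivates the viral promoter after integration. An SV40 polyadenylation signal lies beyond the LTR.

According to the record, each library member carries a unique 24-bp barcode that identifies the ORF in pooled overexpression screens, such as those probing directed differentiation. The barcode is not annotated in the feature table. A short U6 promoter fragment is called between the ORF and the WPRE, but the record does not state its function.
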