Features (pLannotate 1.2.2; 31 found; start..end, strand, type, name):
      5..231     +  promoter       RSV promoter: Rous sarcoma virus enhancer/promoter
    232..412     +  LTR            5' LTR (truncated): truncated 5' long terminal repeat (LTR) from HIV-1
    459..584     +  misc_feature   HIV-1 Ψ: packaging signal of human immunodeficiency virus type 1
    568..931     +  CDS            HIV-1 gag (fragment): gag protein from human immunodeficiency virus 1; gag
   1077..1310    +  misc_feature   RRE: The Rev response element (RRE) of HIV-1 allows for Rev-dependent mRNA export from the nucleus to the cytoplasm.
   1687..1713    +  CDS            Rev (fragment): human immunodeficiency virus 1 (HIV-1) Rev protein; rev; enhances nuclear export of unspliced and incompletely spliced viral mRNAs
   1720..1743    +  promoter       SV40 promoter (fragment): SV40 early promoter
   1744..1815    +  promoter       SV40 promoter (fragment): SV40 enhancer and early promoter
   1839..1974    +  rep_origin     SV40 ori: SV40 origin of replication
   2020..2616    +  CDS            PuroR (fragment): puromycin N-acetyltransferase; pac from Streptomyces; confers resistance to puromycin
   2665..2782    +  misc_feature   cPPT/CTS: central polypurine tract and central termination sequence of HIV-1
   2847..2913    +  CDS            small t antigen (fragment): SV40 (simian virus 40) small t antigen
   2920..4098    +  promoter       EF-1α promoter: strong constitutive promoter for human elongation factor EF-1α
   4115..6505    +  CDS            CIZ1 (fragment): CIZ1_HUMAN - Also known as LSFR1, NP94, ZNF356. Experimental evidence at protein level: Swiss-Prot protein existence level 1. May regulate the subcellular localization of CIP/WAF1. From Homo sapiens (Human).
   6521..6574    +  promoter       U6 promoter (fragment): RNA polymerase III promoter for human U6 snRNA
   6616..7204    +  misc_feature   WPRE: woodchuck hepatitis virus posttranscriptional regulatory element
   7255..7274    +  misc_feature   cPPT/CTS (fragment): central polypurine tract and central termination sequence of HIV-1
   7276..7509    +  LTR            3' LTR (ΔU3): self-inactivating 3' long terminal repeat (LTR) from HIV-1
   7587..7708    +  polyA_signal   SV40 poly(A) signal: SV40 polyadenylation signal
   7748..7883    +  rep_origin     SV40 ori: SV40 origin of replication
   7904..7922    -  promoter       T7 promoter: promoter for bacteriophage T7 RNA polymerase
   7930..8085    +  CDS            lacZα (fragment): LacZα fragment of β-galactosidase; lacZ fragment
   8090..8518    +  rep_origin     f1 ori (sequence partly withheld): f1 bacteriophage origin of replication; arrow indicates direction of (+) strand synthesis
   8571..8675    +  promoter       AmpR promoter: bla
   8676..9536    +  CDS            AmpR: β-lactamase; bla; confers resistance to ampicillin, carbenicillin, and related antibiotics
   9707..10295   +  rep_origin     ori: high-copy-number ColE1/pMB1/pBR322/pUC origin of replication
  10478..10570   +  CDS            lacI (fragment): lac repressor; lacI; The lac repressor binds to the lac operator to inhibit transcription in E. coli. This inhibition can be relieved by adding lactose or isopropyl-β-D-thiogalactopyranoside (IPTG).
  10583..10604   +  protein_bind   CAP binding site: CAP binding activates transcription in the presence of cAMP. E. coli catabolite activator protein
  10619..10649   +  promoter       lac promoter: promoter for the E. coli lac operon
  10653..10675   +  protein_bind   lac operator (fragment): The lac repressor binds to the lac operator to inhibit transcription in E. coli. This inhibition can be relieved by adding lactose or isopropyl-β-D-thiogalactopyranoside (IPTG). lac repressor encoded by lacI
  10718..10736   +  promoter       T3 promoter: promoter for bacteriophage T3 RNA polymerase
>Addgene plasmid #142434 | TFORF2327 | addgene full sequence | sequence record 397265 | Addgene NGS Result
TTAATGTAGTCTTATGCAATACTCTTGTAGTCTTGCAACATGGTAACGATGAGTTAGCAACATGCCTTAC
AAGGAGAGAAAAAGCACCGTGCATGCCGATTGGTGGAAGTAAGGTGGTACGATCGTGCCTTATTAGGAAG
GCAACAGACGGGTCTGACATGGATTGGACGAACCACTGAATTGCCGCATTGCAGAGATATTGTATTTAAG
TGCCTAGCTCGATACATAAACGGGTCTCTCTGGTTAGACCAGATCTGAGCCTGGGAGCTCTCTGGCTAAC
TAGGGAACCCACTGCTTAAGCCTCAATAAAGCTTGCCTTGAGTGCTTCAAGTAGTGTGTGCCCGTCTGTT
GTGTGACTCTGGTAACTAGAGATCCCTCAGACCCTTTTAGTCAGTGTGGAAAATCTCTAGCAGTGGCGCC
CGAACAGGGACTTGAAAGCGAAAGGGAAACCAGAGGAGCTCTCTCGACGCAGGACTCGGCTTGCTGAAGC
GCGCACGGCAAGAGGCGAGGGGCGGCGACTGGTGAGTACGCCAAAAATTTTGACTAGCGGAGGCTAGAAG
GAGAGAGATGGGTGCGAGAGCGTCAGTATTAAGCGGGGGAGAATTAGATCGCGATGGGAAAAAATTCGGT
TAAGGCCAGGGGGAAAGAAAAAATATAAATTAAAACATATAGTATGGGCAAGCAGGGAGCTAGAACGATT
CGCAGTTAATCCTGGCCTGTTAGAAACATCAGAAGGCTGTAGACAAATACTGGGACAGCTACAACCATCC
CTTCAGACAGGATCAGAAGAACTTAGATCATTATATAATACAGTAGCAACCCTCTATTGTGTGCATCAAA
GGATAGAGATAAAAGACACCAAGGAAGCTTTAGACAAGATAGAGGAAGAGCAAAACAAAAGTAAGACCAC
CGCACAGCAAGCGGCCGCTGATCTTCAGACCTGGAGGAGGAGATATGAGGGACAATTGGAGAAGTGAATT
ATATAAATATAAAGTAGTAAAAATTGAACCATTAGGAGTAGCACCCACCAAGGCAAAGAGAAGAGTGGTG
CAGAGAGAAAAAAGAGCAGTGGGAATAGGAGCTTTGTTCCTTGGGTTCTTGGGAGCAGCAGGAAGCACTA
TGGGCGCAGCGTCAATGACGCTGACGGTACAGGCCAGACAATTATTGTCTGGTATAGTGCAGCAGCAGAA
CAATTTGCTGAGGGCTATTGAGGCGCAACAGCATCTGTTGCAACTCACAGTCTGGGGCATCAAGCAGCTC
CAGGCAAGAATCCTGGCTGTGGAAAGATACCTAAAGGATCAACAGCTCCTGGGGATTTGGGGTTGCTCTG
GAAAACTCATTTGCACCACTGCTGTGCCTTGGAATGCTAGTTGGAGTAATAAATCTCTGGAACAGATTTG
GAATCACACGACCTGGATGGAGTGGGACAGAGAAATTAACAATTACACAAGCTTAATACACTCCTTAATT
GAAGAATCGCAAAACCAGCAAGAAAAGAATGAACAAGAATTATTGGAATTAGATAAATGGGCAAGTTTGT
GGAATTGGTTTAACATAACAAATTGGCTGTGGTATATAAAATTATTCATAATGATAGTAGGAGGCTTGGT
AGGTTTAAGAATAGTTTTTGCTGTACTTTCTATAGTGAATAGAGTTAGGCAGGGATATTCACCATTATCG
TTTCAGACCCACCTCCCAACCCCGAGGGGACCCATGCATTGCATCTCAATTAGTCAGCAACCAGGTGTGG
AAAGTCCCCAGGCTCCCCAGCAGGCAGAAGTATGCAAAGCATGCGTCTCAATTAGTCAGCAACCATAGTC
CCGCCCCTAACTCCGCCCATCCCGCCCCTAACTCCGCCCAGTTCCGCCCATTCTCCGCCCCATGGCTGAC
TAATTTTTTTTATTTATGCAGAGGCCGAGGCCGCCTCGGCCTCTGAGCTATTCCAGAAGTAGTGAGGAGG
CTTTTTTGGAGGCCTAGGCTTTTGCAAAAAGCTTTCTAGAGGTACCACCGGAGCTTACCATGACCGAGTA
CAAGCCCACGGTGCGCCTCGCCACCCGCGACGACGTCCCCAGGGCCGTACGCACCCTCGCCGCCGCGTTC
GCCGACTACCCCGCCACGCGCCACACCGTCGATCCGGACCGCCACATCGAGCGGGTCACCGAGCTGCAAG
AACTCTTCCTCACGCGCGTCGGGCTCGACATCGGCAAGGTGTGGGTCGCGGACGACGGCGCCGCCGTGGC
GGTCTGGACCACGCCGGAGAGCGTCGAAGCGGGGGCGGTGTTCGCCGAGATCGGCCCGCGCATGGCCGAG
TTGAGCGGTTCCCGGCTGGCCGCGCAGCAACAGATGGAAGGCCTCCTGGCGCCGCACCGGCCCAAGGAGC
CCGCGTGGTTCCTGGCCACCGTCGGCGTCTCGCCCGACCACCAGGGCAAGGGTCTGGGCAGCGCCGTCGT
GCTCCCCGGAGTGGAGGCGGCCGAGCGCGCCGGGGTGCCCGCCTTCCTGGAGACCTCCGCGCCCCGCAAC
CTCCCCTTCTACGAGCGGCTCGGCTTCACCGTCACCGCCGACGTCGAGGTGCCCGAAGGACCGCGCACCT
GGTGCATGACCCGCAAGCCCGGTGCCAGTTAACGAATTCTAGATCTTGAGACAAATGGCAGTATTCATCC
ACAATTTTAAAAGAAAAGGGGGGATTGGGGGGTACAGTGCAGGGGAAAGAATAGTAGACATAATAGCAAC
AGACATACAAACTAAAGAATTACAAAAACAAATTACAAAAATTCAAAATTTTCGGGTTTATTACAGGGAC
AGCAGAGATCCACTTTGGCGCCGGCTCGAGGCCTGCAGGTGCAAAGATGGATAAAGTTTTAAACAGAGAG
GAATCTTTGCAGCTAATGGACCTTCTAGGTCTTGAAAGGAGTGGGAATTGGCTCCGGTGCCCGTCAGTGG
GCAGAGCGCACATCGCCCACAGTCCCCGAGAAGTTGGGGGGAGGGGTCGGCAATTGAACCGGTGCCTAGA
GAAGGTGGCGCGGGGTAAACTGGGAAAGTGATGTCGTGTACTGGCTCCGCCTTTTTCCCGAGGGTGGGGG
AGAACCGTATATAAGTGCAGTAGTCGCCGTGAACGTTCTTTTTCGCAACGGGTTTGCCGCCAGAACACAG
GTAAGTGCCGTGTGTGGTTCCCGCGGGCCTGGCCTCTTTACGGGTTATGGCCCTTGCGTGCCTTGAATTA
CTTCCACCTGGCTGCAGTACGTGATTCTTGATCCCGAGCTTCGGGTTGGAAGTGGGTGGGAGAGTTCGAG
GCCTTGCGCTTAAGGAGCCCCTTCGCCTCGTGCTTGAGTTGAGGCCTGGCCTGGGCGCTGGGGCCGCCGC
GTGCGAATCTGGTGGCACCTTCGCGCCTGTCTCGCTGCTTTCGATAAGTCTCTAGCCATTTAAAATTTTT
GATGACCTGCTGCGACGCTTTTTTTCTGGCAAGATAGTCTTGTAAATGCGGGCCAAGATCTGCACACTGG
TATTTCGGTTTTTGGGGCCGCGGGCGGCGACGGGGCCCGTGCGTCCCAGCGCACATGTTCGGCGAGGCGG
GGCCTGCGAGCGCGGCCACCGAGAATCGGACGGGGGTAGTCTCAAGCTGGCCGGCCTGCTCTGGTGCCTG
GCCTCGCGCCGCCGTGTATCGCCCCGCCCTGGGCGGCAAGGCTGGCCCGGTCGGCACCAGTTGCGTGAGC
GGAAAGATGGCCGCTTCCCGGCCCTGCTGCAGGGAGCTCAAAATGGAGGACGCGGCGCTCGGGAGAGCGG
GCGGGTGAGTCACCCACACAAAGGAAAAGGGCCTTTCCGTCCTCAGCCGTCGCTTCATGTGACTCCACGG
AGTACCGGGCGCCGTCCAGGCACCTCGATTAGTTCTCGAGCTTTTGGAGTACGTCGTCTTTAGGTTGGGG
GGAGGGGTTTTATGCGATGGAGTTTCCCCACACTGAGTGGGTGGAGACTGAAGTTAGGCCAGCTTGGCAC
TTGATGTAATTCTCCTTGGAATTTGCCCTTTTTGAGTTTGGATCTTGGTTCATTCTCAAGCCTCAGACAG
TGGTTCAAAGTTTTTTTCTTCCATTTCAGGTGTCGTGAGGCTAGCACCGCCACCATGCCACCAGCCACGT
ATGACACTGCCGGTCTCACCATGCCCACAGCAACACTGGGTAACCTCCGAGGCTATGGCATGGCATCCCC
AGGCCTCGCAGCCCCCAGCCTCACACCCCCACAACTGGCCACTCCAAATTTGCAACAGTTCTTTCCCCAG
GCCACTCGCCAGTCCTTGCTGGGACCTCCTCCTGTTGGGGTCCCCATGAACCCTTCCCAGTTCAACCTTT
CAGGACGGAACCCCCAGAAACAGGCCCGGACCTCCTCCTCTACCACCCCCAATCGAAAGGATTCTTCTTC
TCAGACAATGCCTGTGGAAGACAAGTCAGACCCCCCAGAGGGGTCTGAGGAAGCCGCAGAGCCCCGGATG
GACACACCAGAAGACCAAGATTTACCGCCCTGCCCAGAGGACATCGCCAAGGAAAAACGCACTCCAGCAC
CTGAGCCTGAGCCTTGTGAGGCGTCCGAGCTGCCAGCAAAGAGATTGAGGAGCTCAGAAGAGCCCACAGA
GAAGGAACCTCCAGGGCAGTTACAGGTGAAGGCCCAGCCGCAGGCCCGGATGACAGTACCGAAACAGACA
CAGACACCAGACCTGCTGCCTGAGGCCCTGGAAGCCCAAGTGCTGCCACGATTCCAGCCACGGGTCCTGC
AGGTCCAGGCCCAGGTGCAGTCACAGACTCAGCCGCGGATACCATCCACAGACACCCAGGTGCAGCCAAA
GCTGCAGAAGCAGGCGCAAACACAGACCTCTCCAGAGCACTTAGTGCTGCAACAGAAGCAGGTGCAGCCA
CAGCTGCAGCAGGAGGCAGAGCCACAGAAGCAGGTGCAGCCACAGGTACAGCCACAGGCACATTCACAGG
GCCCAAGGCAGGTGCAGCTGCAGCAGGAGGCAGAGCCGCTGAAGCAGGTGCAGCCACAGGTGCAGCCCCA
GGCACATTCACAGCCCCCAAGGCAGGTGCAGCTGCAGCTGCAGAAGCAGGTCCAGACACAGACATATCCA
CAGGTCCACACACAGGCACAGCCAAGCGTCCAGCCACAGGAGCATCCTCCAGCGCAGGTGTCAGTACAGC
CACCAGAGCAGACCCATGAGCAGCCTCACACCCAGCCGCAGGTGTCGTTGCTGGCTCCAGAGCAAACACC
AGTTGTGGTTCATGTCTGCGGGCTGGAGATGCCACCTGATGCAGTAGAAGCTGGTGGAGGCATGGAAAAG
ACCTTGCCAGAGCCTGTGGGCACCCAAGTCAGCATGGAAGAGATTCAGAATGAGTCGGCCTGTGGCCTAG
ATGTGGGAGAATGTGAAAACAGAGCGAGAGAGATGCCAGGGGTATGGGGCGCCGGGGGCTCCCTGAAGGT
CACCATTCTGCAGAGCAGTGACAGCCGGGCCTTTAGCACTGTACCCCTGACACCTGTCCCCCGCCCCAGT
GACTCCGTCTCCTCCACCCCTGCGGCTACCAGCACTCCCTCTAAGCAGGCCCTCCAGTTCTTCTGCTACA
TCTGCAAGGCCAGCTGCTCCAGCCAGCAGGAGTTCCAGGACCACATGTCGGAGCCTCAGCACCAGCAGCG
GCTAGGGGAGATCCAGCACATGAGCCAAGCCTGCCTCCTGTCCCTGCTGCCCGTGCCCCGGGACGTCCTG
GAGACAGAGGATGAGGAGCCTCCACCAAGGCGCTGGTGCAACACCTGCCAGCTCTACTACATGGGGGACC
TGATCCAACACCGCAGGACACAGGACCACAAGATTGCCAAACAATCCTTGCGACCCTTCTGCACCGTTTG
CAACCGCTACTTCAAAACCCCTCGCAAGTTTGTGGAGCACGTGAAGTCCCAGGGGCATAAGGACAAAGCC
AAGGAGCTGAAGTCGCTTGAGAAAGAAATTGCTGGCCAAGATGAGGACCACTTCATTACAGTGGACGCTG
TGGGTTGCTTCGAGGGTGATGAAGAAGAGGAAGAGGATGATGAGGATGAAGAAGAGATCGAGGTTGAGGA
GGAACTCTGCAAGCAGGTGAGGTCCAGAGATATATCCAGAGAGGAGTGGAAGGGCTCGGAGACCTACAGC
CCCAATACTGCATATGGTGTGGACTTCCTGGTGCCCGTGATGGGCTATATCTGCCGCATCTGCCACAAGT
TCTATCACAGCAACTCAGGGGCACAGCTCTCCCACTGCAAGTCCCTGGGCCACTTTGAGAACCTGCAGAA
ATACAAGGCGGCCAAGAACCCCAGCCCCACCACCCGACCTGTGAGCCGCCGGTGCGCAATCAACGCCCGG
AACGCTTTGACAGCCCTGTTCACCTCCAGCGGCCGCCCACCCTCCCAGCCCAACACCCAGGACAAAACAC
CCAGCAAGGTGACGGCTCGACCCTCCCAGCCCCCACTACCTCGGCGCTCAACCCGCCTCAAAACCTAGTA
ATGAACTAGTCCGTAACTTGAAAGTATTTCGATTTCTTGGCTTTATATATCTTGTGGAAAGGACGAGGCG
CGCCCATCTTCTCGCTACCGACGCGTTAAGTCGACAATCAACCTCTGGATTACAAAATTTGTGAAAGATT
GACTGGTATTCTTAACTATGTTGCTCCTTTTACGCTATGTGGATACGCTGCTTTAATGCCTTTGTATCAT
GCTATTGCTTCCCGTATGGCTTTCATTTTCTCCTCCTTGTATAAATCCTGGTTGCTGTCTCTTTATGAGG
AGTTGTGGCCCGTTGTCAGGCAACGTGGCGTGGTGTGCACTGTGTTTGCTGACGCAACCCCCACTGGTTG
GGGCATTGCCACCACCTGTCAGCTCCTTTCCGGGACTTTCGCTTTCCCCCTCCCTATTGCCACGGCGGAA
CTCATCGCCGCCTGCCTTGCCCGCTGCTGGACAGGGGCTCGGCTGTTGGGCACTGACAATTCCGTGGTGT
TGTCGGGGAAATCATCGTCCTTTCCTTGGCTGCTCGCCTGTGTTGCCACCTGGATTCTGCGCGGGACGTC
CTTCTGCTACGTCCCTTCGGCCCTCAATCCAGCGGACCTTCCTTCCCGCGGCCTGCTGCCGGCTCTGCGG
CCTCTTCCGCGTCTTCGCCTTCGCCCTCAGACGAGTCGGATCTCCCTTTGGGCCGCCTCCCCGCGTCGAC
TTTAAGACCAATGACTTACAAGGCAGCTGTAGATCTTAGCCACTTTTTAAAAGAAAAGGGGGGACTGGAA
GGGCTAATTCACTCCCAACGAAGACAAGATCTGCTTTTTGCTTGTACTGGGTCTCTCTGGTTAGACCAGA
TCTGAGCCTGGGAGCTCTCTGGCTAACTAGGGAACCCACTGCTTAAGCCTCAATAAAGCTTGCCTTGAGT
GCTTCAAGTAGTGTGTGCCCGTCTGTTGTGTGACTCTGGTAACTAGAGATCCCTCAGACCCTTTTAGTCA
GTGTGGAAAATCTCTAGCAGTACGTATAGTAGTTCATGTCATCTTATTATTCAGTATTTATAACTTGCAA
AGAAATGAATATCAGAGAGTGAGAGGAACTTGTTTATTGCAGCTTATAATGGTTACAAATAAAGCAATAG
CATCACAAATTTCACAAATAAAGCATTTTTTTCACTGCATTCTAGTTGTGGTTTGTCCAAACTCATCAAT
GTATCTTATCATGTCTGGCTCTAGCTATCCCGCCCCTAACTCCGCCCATCCCGCCCCTAACTCCGCCCAG
TTCCGCCCATTCTCCGCCCCATGGCTGACTAATTTTTTTTATTTATGCAGAGGCCGAGGCCGCCTCGGCC
TCTGAGCTATTCCAGAAGTAGTGAGGAGGCTTTTTTGGAGGCCTAGGGACGTACCCAATTCGCCCTATAG
TGAGTCGTATTACGCGCGCTCACTGGCCGTCGTTTTACAACGTCGTGACTGGGAAAACCCTGGCGTTACC
CAACTTAATCGCCTTGCAGCACATCCCCCTTTCGCCAGCTGGCGTAATAGCGAAGAGGCCCGCACCGATC
GCCCTTCCCAACAGTTGCGCAGCCTGAATGGCGAATGGG
[124 nt withheld, positions 8090-8213]
C
[91 nt withheld, positions 8215-8305]
A
[49 nt withheld, positions 8307-8355]
CCTTTGACGTTGGAGTCCACGTTCTTT
[37 nt withheld, positions 8383-8419]
ACCCTATCTCGGTCTATTCTTTTGATTTATAAGGGATTTTGCCGATTTCGGCCTATTGGTTAAAAAATGA
GCTGATTTAACAAAAATTTAACGCGAATTTTAACAAAATATTAACGCTTACAATTTAGGTGGCACTTTTC
GGGGAAATGTGCGCGGAACCCCTATTTGTTTATTTTTCTAAATACATTCAAATATGTATCCGCTCATGAG
ACAATAACCCTGATAAATGCTTCAATAATATTGAAAAAGGAAGAGTATGAGTATTCAACATTTCCGTGTC
GCCCTTATTCCCTTTTTTGCGGCATTTTGCCTTCCTGTTTTTGCTCACCCAGAAACGCTGGTGAAAGTAA
AAGATGCTGAAGATCAGTTGGGTGCACGAGTGGGTTACATCGAACTGGATCTCAACAGCGGTAAGATCCT
TGAGAGTTTTCGCCCCGAAGAACGTTTTCCAATGATGAGCACTTTTAAAGTTCTGCTATGTGGCGCGGTA
TTATCCCGTATTGACGCCGGGCAAGAGCAACTCGGTCGCCGCATACACTATTCTCAGAATGACTTGGTTG
AGTACTCACCAGTCACAGAAAAGCATCTTACGGATGGCATGACAGTAAGAGAATTATGCAGTGCTGCCAT
AACCATGAGTGATAACACTGCGGCCAACTTACTTCTGACAACGATCGGAGGACCGAAGGAGCTAACCGCT
TTTTTGCACAACATGGGGGATCATGTAACTCGCCTTGATCGTTGGGAACCGGAGCTGAATGAAGCCATAC
CAAACGACGAGCGTGACACCACGATGCCTGTAGCAATGGCAACAACGTTGCGCAAACTATTAACTGGCGA
ACTACTTACTCTAGCTTCCCGGCAACAATTAATAGACTGGATGGAGGCGGATAAAGTTGCAGGACCACTT
CTGCGCTCGGCCCTTCCGGCTGGCTGGTTTATTGCTGATAAATCTGGAGCCGGTGAGCGTGGGTCTCGCG
GTATCATTGCAGCACTGGGGCCAGATGGTAAGCCCTCCCGTATCGTAGTTATCTACACGACGGGGAGTCA
GGCAACTATGGATGAACGAAATAGACAGATCGCTGAGATAGGTGCCTCACTGATTAAGCATTGGTAACTG
TCAGACCAAGTTTACTCATATATACTTTAGATTGATTTAAAACTTCATTTTTAATTTAAAAGGATCTAGG
TGAAGATCCTTTTTGATAATCTCATGACCAAAATCCCTTAACGTGAGTTTTCGTTCCACTGAGCGTCAGA
CCCCGTAGAAAAGATCAAAGGATCTTCTTGAGATCCTTTTTTTCTGCGCGTAATCTGCTGCTTGCAAACA
AAAAAACCACCGCTACCAGCGGTGGTTTGTTTGCCGGATCAAGAGCTACCAACTCTTTTTCCGAAGGTAA
CTGGCTTCAGCAGAGCGCAGATACCAAATACTGTTCTTCTAGTGTAGCCGTAGTTAGGCCACCACTTCAA
GAACTCTGTAGCACCGCCTACATACCTCGCTCTGCTAATCCTGTTACCAGTGGCTGCTGCCAGTGGCGAT
AAGTCGTGTCTTACCGGGTTGGACTCAAGACGATAGTTACCGGATAAGGCGCAGCGGTCGGGCTGAACGG
GGGGTTCGTGCACACAGCCCAGCTTGGAGCGAACGACCTACACCGAACTGAGATACCTACAGCGTGAGCT
ATGAGAAAGCGCCACGCTTCCCGAAGGGAGAAAGGCGGACAGGTATCCGGTAAGCGGCAGGGTCGGAACA
GGAGAGCGCACGAGGGAGCTTCCAGGGGGAAACGCCTGGTATCTTTATAGTCCTGTCGGGTTTCGCCACC
TCTGACTTGAGCGTCGATTTTTGTGATGCTCGTCAGGGGGGCGGAGCCTATGGAAAAACGCCAGCAACGC
GGCCTTTTTACGGTTCCTGGCCTTTTGCTGGCCTTTTGCTCACATGTTCTTTCCTGCGTTATCCCCTGAT
TCTGTGGATAACCGTATTACCGCCTTTGAGTGAGCTGATACCGCTCGCCGCAGCCGAACGACCGAGCGCA
GCGAGTCAGTGAGCGAGGAAGCGGAAGAGCGCCCAATACGCAAACCGCCTCTCCCCGCGCGTTGGCCGAT
TCATTAATGCAGCTGGCACGACAGGTTTCCCGACTGGAAAGCGGGCAGTGAGCGCAACGCAATTAATGTG
AGTTAGCTCACTCATTAGGCACCCCAGGCTTTACACTTTATGCTTCCGGCTCGTATGTTGTGTGGAATTG
TGAGCGGATAACAATTTCACACAGGAAACAGCTATGACCATGATTACGCCAAGCGCGCAATTAACCCTCA
CTAAAGGGAACAAAAGCTGGAGCTGCAAGC
