>Addgene plasmid #142434 | TFORF2327 | depositor partial sequence | sequence record 279440 | Insert
ACCGCCACCATGCCACCAGCCACGTATGACACTGCCGGTCTCACCATGCCCACAGCAACACTGGGTAACC
TCCGAGGCTATGGCATGGCATCCCCAGGCCTCGCAGCCCCCAGCCTCACACCCCCACAACTGGCCACTCC
AAATTTGCAACAGTTCTTTCCCCAGGCCACTCGCCAGTCCTTGCTGGGACCTCCTCCTGTTGGGGTCCCC
ATGAACCCTTCCCAGTTCAACCTTTCAGGACGGAACCCCCAGAAACAGGCCCGGACCTCCTCCTCTACCA
CCCCCAATCGAAAGGATTCTTCTTCTCAGACAATGCCTGTGGAAGACAAGTCAGACCCCCCAGAGGGGTC
TGAGGAAGCCGCAGAGCCCCGGATGGACACACCAGAAGACCAAGATTTACCGCCCTGCCCAGAGGACATC
GCCAAGGAAAAACGCACTCCAGCACCTGAGCCTGAGCCTTGTGAGGCGTCCGAGCTGCCAGCAAAGAGAT
TGAGGAGCTCAGAAGAGCCCACAGAGAAGGAACCTCCAGGGCAGTTACAGGTGAAGGCCCAGCCGCAGGC
CCGGATGACAGTACCGAAACAGACACAGACACCAGACCTGCTGCCTGAGGCCCTGGAAGCCCAAGTGCTG
CCACGATTCCAGCCACGGGTCCTGCAGGTCCAGGCCCAGGTGCAGTCACAGACTCAGCCGCGGATACCAT
CCACAGACACCCAGGTGCAGCCAAAGCTGCAGAAGCAGGCGCAAACACAGACCTCTCCAGAGCACTTAGT
GCTGCAACAGAAGCAGGTGCAGCCACAGCTGCAGCAGGAGGCAGAGCCACAGAAGCAGGTGCAGCCACAG
GTACAGCCACAGGCACATTCACAGGGCCCAAGGCAGGTGCAGCTGCAGCAGGAGGCAGAGCCGCTGAAGC
AGGTGCAGCCACAGGTGCAGCCCCAGGCACATTCACAGCCCCCAAGGCAGGTGCAGCTGCAGCTGCAGAA
GCAGGTCCAGACACAGACATATCCACAGGTCCACACACAGGCACAGCCAAGCGTCCAGCCACAGGAGCAT
CCTCCAGCGCAGGTGTCAGTACAGCCACCAGAGCAGACCCATGAGCAGCCTCACACCCAGCCGCAGGTGT
CGTTGCTGGCTCCAGAGCAAACACCAGTTGTGGTTCATGTCTGCGGGCTGGAGATGCCACCTGATGCAGT
AGAAGCTGGTGGAGGCATGGAAAAGACCTTGCCAGAGCCTGTGGGCACCCAAGTCAGCATGGAAGAGATT
CAGAATGAGTCGGCCTGTGGCCTAGATGTGGGAGAATGTGAAAACAGAGCGAGAGAGATGCCAGGGGTAT
GGGGCGCCGGGGGCTCCCTGAAGGTCACCATTCTGCAGAGCAGTGACAGCCGGGCCTTTAGCACTGTACC
CCTGACACCTGTCCCCCGCCCCAGTGACTCCGTCTCCTCCACCCCTGCGGCTACCAGCACTCCCTCTAAG
CAGGCCCTCCAGTTCTTCTGCTACATCTGCAAGGCCAGCTGCTCCAGCCAGCAGGAGTTCCAGGACCACA
TGTCGGAGCCTCAGCACCAGCAGCGGCTAGGGGAGATCCAGCACATGAGCCAAGCCTGCCTCCTGTCCCT
GCTGCCCGTGCCCCGGGACGTCCTGGAGACAGAGGATGAGGAGCCTCCACCAAGGCGCTGGTGCAACACC
TGCCAGCTCTACTACATGGGGGACCTGATCCAACACCGCAGGACACAGGACCACAAGATTGCCAAACAAT
CCTTGCGACCCTTCTGCACCGTTTGCAACCGCTACTTCAAAACCCCTCGCAAGTTTGTGGAGCACGTGAA
GTCCCAGGGGCATAAGGACAAAGCCAAGGAGCTGAAGTCGCTTGAGAAAGAAATTGCTGGCCAAGATGAG
GACCACTTCATTACAGTGGACGCTGTGGGTTGCTTCGAGGGTGATGAAGAAGAGGAAGAGGATGATGAGG
ATGAAGAAGAGATCGAGGTTGAGGAGGAACTCTGCAAGCAGGTGAGGTCCAGAGATATATCCAGAGAGGA
GTGGAAGGGCTCGGAGACCTACAGCCCCAATACTGCATATGGTGTGGACTTCCTGGTGCCCGTGATGGGC
TATATCTGCCGCATCTGCCACAAGTTCTATCACAGCAACTCAGGGGCACAGCTCTCCCACTGCAAGTCCC
TGGGCCACTTTGAGAACCTGCAGAAATACAAGGCGGCCAAGAACCCCAGCCCCACCACCCGACCTGTGAG
CCGCCGGTGCGCAATCAACGCCCGGAACGCTTTGACAGCCCTGTTCACCTCCAGCGGCCGCCCACCCTCC
CAGCCCAACACCCAGGACAAAACACCCAGCAAGGTGACGGCTCGACCCTCCCAGCCCCCACTACCTCGGC
GCTCAACCCGCCTCAAAACCTAGTAATGAACTAGTCCGTAACTTGAAAGTATTTCGATTTCTTGGCTTTA
TATATCTTGTGGAAAGGACGAGGCGCGCCCATCTTCTCGCTACCG
