>Addgene plasmid #142434 | TFORF2327 | depositor partial sequence | sequence record 279441 | Barcode
GGCGCGCCCATCTTCTCGCTACCG
